>Addgene plasmid #170405 | pBEL2253 | addgene full sequence | sequence record 334285 | Addgene NGS Result
GTTGTAAGCTTGGCTGTTTTGGCGGATGAGAGAAGATTTTCAGCCTGATACAGATTAAATCAGAACGCAG
AAGCGGTCTGATAAAACAGAATTTGCCTGGCGGCAGTAGCGCGGTGGTCCCACCTGACCCCATGCCGAAC
TCAGAAGTGAAACGCCGTAGCGCCGATGGTAGTGTGGGGTCTCCCCATGCGAGAGTAGGGAACTGCCAGG
CATCAAATAAAACGAAAGGCTCAGTCGAAAGACTGGGCCTTTCGTTTTATCTGTTGTTTGTCGGTGAACG
CTCTCCTGAGTAGGACAAATCCGCCGGGAGCGGATTTGAACGTTGCGAAGCAACGGCCCGGAGGGTGGCG
GGCAGGACGCCCGCCATAAACTGCCAGGCATCAAATTAAGCAGAAGGCCATCCTGACGGATGGCCTTTTT
GCGTTTCTACAAACTCTTTTGTTTATTTTTCTAAATACATTCAAATATGTATCCGCTCATGAGACAATAA
CCCTGATAAATGCTTCAATAATATTGAAAAAGGAAGAGTATGAGTATTCAACATTTCCGTGTCGCCCTTA
TTCCCTTTTTTGCGGCATTTTGCCTTCCTGTTTTTGCTCACCCAGAAACGCTGGTGAAAGTAAAAGATGC
TGAAGATCAGTTGGGTGCACGAGTGGGTTACATCGAACTGGATCTCAACAGCGGTAAGATCCTTGAGAGT
TTTCGCCCCGAAGAACGTTTTCCAATGATGAGCACTTTTAAAGTTCTGCTATGTGGCGCGGTATTATCCC
GTGTTGACGCCGGGCAAGAGCAACTCGGTCGCCGCATACACTATTCTCAGAATGACTTGGTTGAGTACTC
ACCAGTCACAGAAAAGCATCTTACGGATGGCATGACAGTAAGAGAATTATGCAGTGCTGCCATAACCATG
AGTGATAACACTGCGGCCAACTTACTTCTGACAACGATCGGAGGACCGAAGGAGCTAACCGCTTTTTTGC
ACAACATGGGGGATCATGTAACTCGCCTTGATCGTTGGGAACCGGAGCTGAATGAAGCCATACCAAACGA
CGAGCGTGACACCACGATGCCTGCAGCAATGGCAACAACGTTGCGCAAACTATTAACTGGCGAACTACTT
ACTCTAGCTTCCCGGCAACAATTAATAGACTGGATGGAGGCGGATAAAGTTGCAGGACCACTTCTGCGCT
CGGCCCTTCCGGCTGGCTGGTTTATTGCTGATAAATCTGGAGCCGGTGAGCGTGGGTCTCGCGGTATCAT
TGCAGCACTGGGGCCAGATGGTAAGCCCTCCCGTATCGTAGTTATCTACACGACGGGGAGTCAGGCAACT
ATGGATGAACGAAATAGACAGATCGCTGAGATAGGTGCCTCACTGATTAAGCATTGGTAACTGTCAGACC
AAGTTTACTCATATATACTTTAGATTGATT
[125 nt withheld, positions 1431-1555]
C
[141 nt withheld, positions 1557-1697]
CCTTTGACGTTGGAGTCCACGTTCTTT
[37 nt withheld, positions 1725-1761]
ACCCTATCTCGGGCTATTCTTTTGATTTATAAGGGATTTTGCCGATTTCGGCCTATTGGTTAAAAAATGA
GCTGATTTAACAAAAATTTAACGCGAATTTTAACAAAATATTAACGTTTACAATTTAAAAGGATCTAGGT
GAAGATCCTTTTTGATAATCTCATGACCAAAATCCCTTAACGTGAGTTTTCGTTCCACTGAGCGTCAGAC
CCCGTAGAAAAGATCAAAGGATCTTCTTGAGATCCTTTTTTTCTGCGCGTAATCTGCTGCTTGCAAACAA
AAAAACCACCGCTACCAGCGGTGGTTTGTTTGCCGGATCAAGAGCTACCAACTCTTTTTCCGAAGGTAAC
TGGCTCAGCAGAGCGCAGATACCAAATACTGTCCTTCTAGTGTAGCCGTAGTTAGGCCACCACTTCAAGA
ACTCTGTAGCACCGCCTACATACCTCGCTCTGCTAATCCTGTTACCAGTGGCTGCTGCCAGTGGCGATAA
GTCGTGTCTTACCGGGTTGGACTCAAGACGATAGTTACCGGATAAGGCGCAGCGGTCGGGCTGAACGGGG
GGTTCGTGCACACAGCCCAGCTTGGAGCGAACGACCTACACCGAACTGAGATACCTACAGCGTGAGCTAT
GAGAAAGCGCCACGCTTCCCGAAGGGAGAAAGGCGGACAGGTATCCGGTAAGCGGCAGGGTCGGAACAGG
AGAGCGCACGAGGGAGCTTCCAGGGGGAAACGCCTGGTATCTTTATAGTCCTGTCGGGTTTCGCCACCTC
TGACTTGAGCGTCGATTTTTGTGATGCTCGTCAGGGGGGCGGAGCCTATGGAAAAACGCCAGCAACGCGG
CCTTTTTACGGTTCCTGGCCTTTTGCTGGCCTTTTGCTCACATGTTAGCTTGGCTGGACGTAAACTCCTC
TTCAGACCTAATAACTTCGTATAGCATACATTATACGAAGTTATATTAAGGGTTATTGAATATGATCGGA
ATTGGGCTGCAGGAATTCGATAGCTTGGCTGCAGGTCGACCTCGAGGACATGTTCTTTCCTGCGTTATCC
CCTGATTCTGTGGATAACCGTATTACCGCCTTTGAGTGAGCTGATACCGCTCGCCGCAGCCGAACGACCG
AGCGCAGCGAGTCAGTGAGCGAGGAAGCGGAAGAGCGCCTGATGCGGTATTTTCTCCTTACGCATCTGTG
CGGTATTTCACACCGCATAGGGTCATGGCTGCGCCCCGACACCCGCCAACACCCGCTGACGCGCCCTGAC
GGGCTTGTCTGCTCCCGGCATCCGCTTACAGACAAGCTGTGACCGTCTCCGGGAGCTGCATGTGTCAGAG
GTTTTCACCGTCATCACCGAAACGCGCGAGGCAGAAGGAGATGGCGCCCAACAGTCCCCCGGCCACGGGG
CCTGCCACCATACCCACGCCGAAACAAGCGCTCATGAGCCCGAAGTGGCGAGCCCGATCTTCCCCATCGG
TGATGTCGGCGATATAGGCGCCAGCAACCGCACCTGTGGCGCCGGTGATGCCGGCCACGATGCGTCCGGC
GTAGAGGATCTGCTCATGTTTGACAGCTTATCATCGATGCATAATGTGCCTGTCAAATGGACGAAGCAGG
GATTCTGCAAACCCTATGCTACTCCGTCAAGCCGTCAATTGTCTGATTCGTTACCAATTATGACAACTTG
ACGGCTACATCATTCACTTTTTCTTCACAACCGGCACGGAACTCGCTCGGGCTGGCCCCGGTGCATTTTT
TAAATACCCGCGAGAAATAGAGTTGATCGTCAAAACCAACATTGCGACCGACGGTGGCGATAGGCATCCG
GGTGGTGCTCAAAAGCAGCTTCGCCTGGCTGATACGTTGGTCCTCGCGCCAGCTTAAGACGCTAATCCCT
AACTGCTGGCGGAAAAGATGTGACAGACGCGACGGCGACAAGCAAACATGCTGTGCGACGCTGGCGATAT
CAAAATTGCTGTCTGCCAGGTGATCGCTGATGTACTGACAAGCCTCGCGTACCCGATTATCCATCGGTGG
ATGGAGCGACTCGTTAATCGCTTCCATGCGCCGCAGTAACAATTGCTCAAGCAGATTTATCGCCAGCAGC
TCCGAATAGCGCCCTTCCCCTTGCCCGGCGTTAATGATTTGCCCAAACAGGTCGCTGAAATGCGGCTGGT
GCGCTTCATCCGGGCGAAAGAACCCCGTATTGGCAAATATTGACGGCCAGTTAAGCCATTCATGCCAGTA
GGCGCGCGGACGAAAGTAAACCCACTGGTGATACCATTCGCGAGCCTCCGGATGACGACCGTAGTGATGA
ATCTCTCCTGGCGGGAACAGCAAAATATCACCCGGTCGGCAAACAAATTCTCGTCCCTGATTTTTCACCA
CCCCCTGACCGCGAATGGTGAGATTGAGAATATAACCTTTCATTCCCAGCGGTCGGTCGATAAAAAAATC
GAGATAACCGTTGGCCTCAATCGGCGTTAAACCCGCCACCAGATGGGCATTAAACGAGTATCCCGGCAGC
AGGGGATCATTTTGCGCTTCAGCCATACTTTTCATACTCCCGCCATTCAGAGAAGAAACCAATTGTCCAT
ATTGCATCAGACATTGCCGTCACTGCGTCTTTTACTGGCTCTTCTCGCTAACCAAACCGGTAACCCCGCT
TATTAAAAGCATTCTGTAACAAAGCGGGACCAAAGCCATGACAAAAACGCGTAACAAAAGTGTCTATAAT
CACGGCAGAAAAGTCCACATTGATTATTTGCACGGCGTCACACTTTGCTATGCCATAGCATTTTTATCCA
TAAGATTAGCGGATCCTACCTGACGCTTTTTATCGCAACTCTCTACTGTTTCTCCATACCCGTTTTTTTG
GGCTAGCCGAAGGGTGAATTATGCATCACCATCACCACCATCACCATCAGCATCAACACGAAAATCTGTA
TTTTCAGATGGCTCTTAACACACCACAAATTACGCCGACAAAAAAGATAACAGTGAGGGCAATCGGCGAG
GAACTGCCGCGTGGTGATTACCAACGTTGCCCGCAATGTGACATGCTGTTTAGCCTGCCCGAGATAAATT
CTCATCAAAGTGCCTATTGTCCGCGCTGTCAGGCAAAAATTCGTGACGGGCGCGACTGGTCGCTAACGCG
CCTGGCGGCAATGGCCTTCACCATGCTGTTGCTTATGCCGTTTGCCTGGGGCGAACCGCTGTTGCATATC
TGGCTGTTAGGCATTCGTATTGACGCCAACGTTATGCAAGGCATCTGGCAAATGACCAAACAGGGCGATG
CGATAACGGGGTCGATGGTCTTTTTCTGCGTTATTGGTGCCCCGCTCATTCTGGTGACCTCCATAGCTTA
TTTATGGTTTGGTAACCGACTGGGAATGAATTTACGTCCGGTACTGCTGATGCTTGAGCGACTTAAAGAG
TGGGTAATGCTCGATATCTACCTGGTCGGCATTGGCGTTGCTTCTATAAAGGTACAGGATTATGCCCATA
TCCAGGCTGGTGTCGGCTTGTTCTCTTTTGTGGCGTTGGTGATTTTAACGACGGTGACGTTGTCACATCT
TAATGTCGAAGAACTGTGGGAGCGATTTTATCCGCAGCGCCCCGCTACGCGTAGGGACGAGAAACTTCGT
GTCTGTCTTGGGTGCCATTTTACCGGCTATCCAGATCAGCGTGGTCGCTGCCCGCGTTGCCATATCCCGC
TACGCCTGCGTCGCCGTCATAGTCTGCAAAAATGCTGGGCGGCGCTGTTAGCGTCAATCGTTTTATTGTT
ACCTGCCAACCTGTTGCCTATTTCTATCATTTATCTGAACGGAGGACGGCAGGAAGATACAATTCTTTCC
GGAATTATGTCGCTGGCAAGTAGCAACATTGCGGTTGCAGGAATCGTGTTTATCGCCAGTATTCTGGTAC
CGTTTACTAAAGTGATCGTCATGTTCACTTTACTGTTGAGCATTCATTTTAAATGCCAGCAAGGTTTACG
CACACGCATTCTGTTACTGCGGATGGTGACCTGGATTGGTCGCTGGTCGATGCTCGACCTGTTTGTCATA
TCTTTAACCATGTCGCTGATTAATCGCGATCAGATCCTCGCTTTTACTATGGGACCGGCTGCGTTTTATT
TCGGCGCAGCGGTAATTTTGACTATTCTTGCTGTGGAATGGCTGGACAGCCGCTTACTTTGGGATGCACA
TGAGTCAGGAAACGCCCGCTTCGACGACTGAAGCGCAGATTAAAAATAAACGCCGTATCTCACCTTTCTG
GCTGCTGCCGTTCATCGCGCTAATGATTGCCAGTTGGCTGATTTGGGACAGTTATCAGGACCGGGGTAAT
ACCGTCACCATCGACTTTATGTCGGCGGATGGTATTGTTCCAGGCCGTACGCCTGTTCGTTATCAGGGCG
TTGAAGTCGGAACAGTGCAGGATATCAGCCTCAGCGACGATCTTCGTAAGATTGAAGTCAAGGTCAGCAT
CAAGTCCGATATGAAAGATGCGCTGCGCGAAGAGACTCAGTTCTGGCTGGTGACGCCAAAAGCATCGTTG
GCAGGTGTCTCCGGGCTGGACGCCCTCGTCGGTGGGAACTATATCGGCATGATGCCGGGTAAAGGTAAAG
AGCAGGATCACTTTGTCGCACTCGATACCCAACCGAAATATCGGCTGGACAATGGCGATCTGATGATCCA
CCTGCAAGCCCCCGATCTCGGTTCGCTGAACAGCGGTTCATTGGTCTATTTCCGCAAGATCCCGGTGGGA
AAAGTCTACGACTATGCCATCAATCCCAACAAGCAAGGCGTGGTGATTGATGTCCTGATCGAGCGGCGTT
TTACCGATCTGGTGAAAAAAGGTAGCCGTTTCTGGAACGTTTCCGGCGTTGATGCCAACGTCAGTATCAG
TGGCGCGAAGGTGAAACTGGAAAGCCTGGCGGCACTGGTTAACGGTGCGATTGCCTTCGATTCACCAGAA
GAGTCGAAACCTGCCGAGGCGGAAGATACCTTTGGTCTGTATGAAGATCTGGCCCACAGCCAGCGTGGCG
TAATAATAAAACTGGAACTGCCGAGTGGGGCCGGATTAACCGCCGACTCGACGCCGTTAATGTATCAGGG
GCTGGAAGTCGGACAGCTGACTAAACTGGATTTAAATCCTGGTGGTAAAGTCACAGGGGAAATGACCGTT
GATCCCAGCGTCGTTACCCTGCTTCGTGAAAATACCCGCATCGAATTACGCAACCCGAAATTATCCCTTA
GCGATGCTAATCTCAGCGCCCTGCTGACCGGCAAAACCTTCGAGCTGGTGCCCGGCGATGGCGAGCCACG
CAAAGAGTTCGTTGTTGTGCCAGGCGAAAAAGCACTGCTGCATGAACCTGATGTTCTGACGCTGACCCTG
ACCGCGCCGGAAAGTTACGGTATTGATGCGGGTCAGCCGCTCATTCTTCACGGCGTGCAGGTAGGCCAGG
TTATCGATCGTAAACTCACCAGCAAAGGCGTCACCTTTACCGTCGCCATCGAGCCTCAGCATCGCGAACT
GGTAAAAGGCGATAGCAAATTTGTCGTCAACAGCCGTGTCGATGTGAAGGTGGGGCTGGATGGCGTTGAG
TTTCTCGGTGCCAGCGCCTCAGAATGGATCAATGGCGGGATACGTATTCTGCCGGGCGATAAAGGTGAGA
TGAAAGCCAGCTATCCACTGTATGCCAATTTGGAAAAAGCGCTGGAGAACAGCCTTAGCGATTTACCCAC
CACAACCGTGAGTTTGAGTGCAGAGACGCTGCCGGATGTGCAGGCAGGATCGGTAGTGCTGTACCGTAAA
TTTGAAGTTGGTGAAGTGATTACCGTGCGTCCGCGAGCTAACGCGTTTGATATCGATCTGCATATTAAGC
CGGAGTATCGCAACCTTCTGACCAGCAATAGCGTGTTCTGGGCAGAAGGCGGGGCGAAAGTTCAGCTGAA
TGGTAGTGGTCTGACCGTACAGGCATCCCCGCTCTCCAGAGCATTAAAGGGAGCCATTAGCTTCGACAAC
CTCAGCGGTGCCAGCGCCAGTCAGCGTAAAGGCGATAAGCGTATTCTGTATGCTTCCGAAACAGCGGCCC
GTGCGGTTGGCGGGCAGATTACGCTTCACGCTTTCGATGCCGGAAAACTGGCGGTCGGGATGCCAATTCG
CTATCTCGGTATTGATATCGGGCAAATCCAGACGCTGGATCTGATTACCGCACGCAATGAAGTACAGGCA
AAGGCGGTACTTTACCCGGAATATGTCCAGACCTTTGCTCGCGGTGGTACGCGCTTCTCAGTGGTCTCGG
GTTACAGTCTGGACTTTGGTCTGACGGGCGGCGTAGTGAAAACCGGCACCTTTAACCAGTTTATCCGTGG
CTATATCAACGTCGAACCAGGCCGGGGCAATCCTCGCCGCGACTTTGAATTACAAGAGGCCACCATTACT
GATTCGCGTTACCTGGATGGCTTAAGCATTATTGTTGAAGCGCCGGAAGCCGGTTCGTTAGGCATCGGTA
CGCCTGTGCTGTTCCGTGGTCTGGAAGTCGGTACGGTTACAGGAATGACGCTGGGGACATTGTCAGATCG
CGTGATGATTGCGATGCGCATCAGTAAACGCTATCAACACCTGGTGCGTAACAATTCCGTCTTCTGGTTG
GCATCGGGTTACAGTCTGGACTTTGGTCTGACGGGCGGCGTAGTGAAAACCGGCACCTTTAACCAGTTTA
TCCGTGGCGGCATCGCCTTCGCCACGCCTCCGGGTACGCCACTGGCACCGAAAGCCCAGGAAGGCAAACA
CTTCCTGTTGCAGGAAAGTGAACCGAAAGAGTGGCGTGAATGGGGAACTGCGCTTCCCAAATAAGTACCA
AATTCCAGAAAAGAGACGCTGAAAAGCGTCTTTTTTCGTTTTGGTCCTGGTCTGAGGAATG
Features (pLannotate 1.2.2; 18 found; start..end, strand, type, name):
     95..210     +  ncRNA          5S rRNA: Accession: RF00001 - 5S ribosomal RNA
    214..300     +  terminator     rrnB T1 terminator: Escherichia coli rrnB; transcription terminator T1 from the E. coli rrnB gene
    392..419     +  terminator     rrnB T2 terminator: transcription terminator T2 from the E. coli rrnB gene
    438..529     +  promoter       AmpR promoter: bla
    530..1390    +  CDS            AmpR: β-lactamase; bla; confers resistance to ampicillin, carbenicillin, and related antibiotics
   1432..1812    +  rep_origin     M13 ori (sequence partly withheld): M13 bacteriophage origin of replication; arrow indicates direction of (+) strand synthesis
   1998..2585    +  rep_origin     ori: high-copy-number ColE1/pMB1/pBR322/pUC origin of replication
   2682..2715    +  protein_bind   loxP: Cre-mediated recombination occurs in the 8-bp core sequence (GCATACAT). Cre recombinase
   2745..2763    +  misc_feature   MCS (fragment): pBluescript multiple cloning site
   2789..2914    +  rep_origin     RSF ori (fragment): Plasmids containing the RSF 1030 origin of replication can be propagated in E. coli cells that contain additional plasmids with compatible origins.
   2919..2970    -  misc_feature   bom (fragment): basis of mobility region from pBR322
   3086..3125    -  CDS            rop (fragment): Rop protein, which maintains plasmids at low copy number; rop
   3126..3311    -  CDS            TcR (fragment): tetracycline efflux protein; tet; confers resistance to tetracycline
   3321..3339    +  promoter       tet promoter (fragment): E. coli promoter for tetracycline efflux protein gene
   3429..4307    -  CDS            araC: L-arabinose regulatory protein; araC
   4334..4618    +  promoter       araBAD promoter: araBAD; promoter of the L-arabinose operon of E. coli; the araC regulatory gene is transcribed in the opposite direction (Guzman et al., 1995)
   4709..5989    +  CDS            yebS: YEBS_ECOLI - Experimental evidence at protein level: Swiss-Prot protein existence level 1. Component of a transport pathway that contributes to membrane integrity. From Escherichia coli (strain K12).
   5961..8612    +  CDS            yebT: YEBT_ECOLI - Experimental evidence at protein level: Swiss-Prot protein existence level 1. Component of a transport pathway that contributes to membrane integrity (PubMed:27795327). May directly span the intermembrane space, facilitating the transport of substrates across the periplasm (Probable). From Escherichia coli (strain K12).
