[The description below was written by a language model from this plasmid's Addgene catalogue record and pLannotate feature annotations shown in this document.]
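Description:
pBEL2253 is a bacterial expression plasmid built on the pBAD-His backbone for arabinose-inducible production of a mutant form of the E. coli LetAB (YebST) operon. It is propagated in E. coli as a high-copy plasmid through a ColE1/pUC-type origin and selected with ampicillin via the bla β-lactamase gene. An M13 phage origin is also present. The sequenced record is 8,682 nt. The automated annotation additionally picks up a loxP site and short fragments of an RSF origin, bom, rop, the tetracycline resistance gene and its promoter. These appear to be backbone remnants rather than functional parts, and the record assigns them no role.

The payload sits downstream of the araBAD promoter, with the divergently transcribed araC regulator providing repression in the absence of L-arabinose and activation when it is added. The insert preserves the native operon arrangement, with the letA (yebS) coding sequence slightly overlapping the start of letB (yebT), and transcription ends at the rrnB T1 and T2 terminators. LetA carries an N-terminal 8xHis-2xQH tag followed by a TEV protease cleavage site, allowing affinity capture and subsequent tag removal. This tag is listed in the catalogue fields but not separately annotated in the feature table. LetB, an MCE-family protein thought to span the periplasm and contribute to membrane integrity, carries an engineered swap: residues 700–717 are deleted and replaced with residues 812–836, described as "PLL6->7", apparently a loop from ring 6 exchanged for its ring 7 counterpart. The plasmid is intended for expressing this variant in studies of how Ring6 contributes to LetB function.
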