Addgene plasmid #170405: pBEL2253
Purpose: For expresson of LetA-[LetB PLL6->7] operon from E. coli. N-terminal his tag on LetA, araBAD promoter
Depositing lab: Gira Bhabha & Damian Ekiert. Depositing organization: NYU Grossman School of Medicine. Publication: Role of Ring6 in the Function of the E. coli MCE Protein LetB. Vieni C, Coudray N, Isom GL, Bhabha G, Ekiert DC. J Mol Biol. 2022 Jan 22;434(7):167463. doi: 10.1016/j.jmb.2022.167463. PubMed 35077766.
Backbone
  Vector backbone: pBAD-His
  Backbone manufacturer: Thermo Fisher
  Backbone size w/o insert (bp): 4571
  Vector type: Bacterial Expression
Growth in bacteria
  Bacterial resistance: Ampicillin, 100 μg/mL
  Growth temperature: 37°C
  Growth strain: DH5alpha
  Copy number: High Copy
Gene/Insert
  Gene/Insert name: LetAB (alt name: yebST)
  Species: E. coli
  Mutation: LetA-LetB(Δ700-717, replace with 812-836)
  Entrez Gene: letB (a.k.a. b1834, ECK1833, yebT); letA (a.k.a. b1833, ECK1832, yebS)
  Tag / fusion protein: 8xHis2xQH and TEV cleavage site on LetA (N terminal on insert)
Terms and licenses: Academic/Nonprofit Terms; Industry Terms: Not Available to Industry
How to cite: pBEL2253 was a gift from Gira Bhabha & Damian Ekiert (Addgene plasmid # 170405 ; http://n2t.net/addgene:170405 ; RRID:Addgene_170405)
